Addgene plasmid #1631: L4053
Purpose: (Empty Backbone)
Depositing lab: Andrew Fire. Depositing organization: Carnegie Institution for Science.
Backbone
  Vector backbone: Unknown
  Backbone size (bp): 5100
  Vector type: Worm Expression
Growth in bacteria
  Bacterial resistance: Ampicillin, 100 μg/mL
  Growth temperature: 37°C
  Growth strain: DH5alpha
  Copy number: Unknown
Gene/Insert
  Gene/Insert name: None
  Tag / fusion protein: IVSA, ATG-SecSig, pes10
  Cloning method: Restriction Enzyme
Terms and licenses: Academic/Nonprofit Terms; Industry Terms: Not Available to Industry
Depositor comments: See Fire Lab Vector Kit Documentation 1999. Fire Lab Miniprep Number pPD122.53, Ligation number L4053.
How to cite: L4053 was a gift from Andrew Fire (Addgene plasmid # 1631 ; http://n2t.net/addgene:1631 ; RRID:Addgene_1631)
