[The description below was written by a language model from this plasmid's Addgene catalogue record and pLannotate feature annotations shown in this document.]
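Description:
L4053 is an empty-backbone *Caenorhabditis elegans* expression vector of about 5.1 kb from the 1999 Fire Lab Vector Kit, whose documentation the depositor comments point to. The parental backbone is recorded as unknown, but the annotated features show a standard pUC-type bacterial framework. This includes a high-copy ColE1/pMB1 origin, an ampicillin-resistance gene (β-lactamase) under its own promoter, a pUC18/19 polylinker fragment, and the lac promoter, operator and CAP site. Small remnants of lacI, rop and the pBR322 bom region are also detected. Propagation in *E. coli* relies on ampicillin selection. No worm selectable marker is annotated or recorded.

The payload is a reporter cassette rather than a gene of interest. The feature table identifies a coding region for a constitutively fluorescent GFP variant derived from *Aequorea victoria*. The catalogue lists three associated elements: IVSA, ATG-SecSig and pes10. By general knowledge of this vector series, IVSA denotes a synthetic intron placed to improve expression in worms. ATG-SecSig denotes a start codon followed by a secretion signal sequence, which would direct the GFP into the secretory pathway. pes10 refers to the pes-10 minimal promoter, which has little activity alone and is commonly used to test candidate enhancer fragments cloned upstream. None of these three elements is picked up by the automated annotation, so their positions are not shown.

A short match to *C. elegans* aex-5 lies downstream of GFP. It probably reflects worm genomic sequence flanking the cassette, though the record does not explain it. The vector is presumably used by inserting regulatory DNA by restriction cloning to assay its activity with secreted GFP, but the record states no purpose beyond empty backbone.
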