Features (pLannotate 1.2.2; 12 found; start..end, strand, type, name):
     24..47      -  misc_feature   MCS (fragment): pUC18/19 multiple cloning site
    689..1549    +  CDS            sg25: sg25 is a basic (constitutively fluorescent) green fluorescent protein published in 1997, derived from Aequorea victoria.
   2225..2377    +  CDS            aex-5 (fragment): AEX5_CAEEL - Also known as kpc-3 From Caenorhabditis elegans.
   2505..2540    +  CDS            rop (fragment): Rop protein, which maintains plasmids at low copy number; rop
   2642..2741    +  misc_feature   bom (fragment): basis of mobility region from pBR322
   2839..2943    +  promoter       AmpR promoter: bla
   2944..3804    +  CDS            AmpR: β-lactamase; bla; confers resistance to ampicillin, carbenicillin, and related antibiotics
   3975..4563    +  rep_origin     ori: high-copy-number ColE1/pMB1/pBR322/pUC origin of replication
   4746..4838    +  CDS            lacI (fragment): lac repressor; lacI; The lac repressor binds to the lac operator to inhibit transcription in E. coli. This inhibition can be relieved by adding lactose or isopropyl-β-D-thiogalactopyranoside (IPTG).
   4851..4872    +  protein_bind   CAP binding site: CAP binding activates transcription in the presence of cAMP. E. coli catabolite activator protein
   4887..4917    +  promoter       lac promoter: promoter for the E. coli lac operon
   4925..4941    +  protein_bind   lac operator: The lac repressor binds to the lac operator to inhibit transcription in E. coli. This inhibition can be relieved by adding lactose or isopropyl-β-D-thiogalactopyranoside (IPTG). lac repressor encoded by lacI
>Addgene plasmid #1631 | L4053 | depositor full sequence | sequence record 241 | Author sequence
AAGCTTGCATGCCTGCAGGCCTTGGTCGACTCTAGAGGATCCCCGGGGATTGGCCAAAGGACCCAAAGGT
ATGTTTCGAATGATACTAACATAACATAGAACATTTTCAGGAGGACCCTTGCTTGGCTAGCAAAAATGCA
TAAGGTTTTGCTGGCACTGTTCTTTATCTTTCTGGCACCAGCATCCGCACTGGCAGTCTCCGAACCGGCC
TGCAGGATCGATTTTTTGCAAATTACGAGCGTTGTAGGGGGCGGAGCGATAGGTCCTATAGGTTTTGGTA
TATCATCATTCATTCATTCATTGGTACATTCATTTACCCACCTTCCTCTTTCTGAGCTTCTCTGGAGTTC
TGTGCTTCCTTTTTCCCTTATCTTTATACTGTAATTTTTAACTTTCAGGCATTGATTGGATCCCCGGGAT
TGGCCAAAGGACCCAAAGGTATGTTTCGAATGATACTAACATAACATAGAACATTTTCAGGAGGACCCTT
GCTTGGAGGGTACCGAGCTCAGAAAAAATGACTGCTCCAAAGAAGAAGCGTAAGGTACCGGCAGAAAAAA
TGACTGCTCCAAAGAAGAAGCGTAAGGTACCGGCAGAAAAAATGACTGCTCCAAAGAAGAAGCGTAAGGT
ACCGGCAGAAAAAATGACTGCTCCAAAGAAGAAGCGTAAGGTACCGGTAGAAAAAATGAGTAAAGGAGAA
GAACTTTTCACTGGAGTTGTCCCAATTCTTGTTGAATTAGATGGTGATGTTAATGGGCACAAATTTTCTG
TCAGTGGAGAGGGTGAAGGTGATGCAACATACGGAAAACTTACCCTTAAATTTATTTGCACTACTGGAAA
ACTACCTGTTCCATGGGTAAGTTTAAACATATATATACTAACTAACCCTGATTATTTAAATTTTCAGCCA
ACACTTGTCACTACTTTCTGTTATGGTGTTCAATGCTTCTCGAGATACCCAGATCATATGAAACGGCATG
ACTTTTTCAAGAGTGCCATGCCCGAAGGTTATGTACAGGAAAGAACTATATTTTTCAAAGATGACGGGAA
CTACAAGACACGTAAGTTTAAACAGTTCGGTACTAACTAACCATACATATTTAAATTTTCAGGTGCTGAA
GTCAAGTTTGAAGGTGATACCCTTGTTAATAGAATCGAGTTAAAAGGTATTGATTTTAAAGAAGATGGAA
ACATTCTTGGACACAAATTGGAATACAACTATAACTCACACAATGTATACATCATGGCAGACAAACAAAA
GAATGGAATCAAAGTTGTAAGTTTAAACATGATTTTACTAACTAACTAATCTGATTTAAATTTTCAGAAC
TTCAAAATTAGACACAACATTGAAGATGGAAGCGTTCAACTAGCAGACCATTATCAACAAAATACTCCAA
TTGGCGATGGCCCTGTCCTTTTACCAGACAACCATTACCTGTCCACACAATCTGCCCTTTCGAAAGATCC
CAACGAAAAGAGAGACCACATGGTCCTTCTTGAGTTTGTAACAGCTGCTGGGATTACACATGGCATGGAT
GAACTATACAAATAGCATTCGTAGAATTGTAAGTTTAAACTTTCTCATACTAACTAACGCGCTCTATTTA
AATTTTCAGAATTCCAACTGAGCGCCGGTCGCTACCATTACCAACTTGTCTGGTGTCAAAAATAATAGGG
GCCGCTGTCATCAGAGTAAGTTTAAACTGAGTTCTACTAACTAACGAGTAATATTTAAATTTTCAGCATC
TCGCGCCCGTGCCTCTGACTTCTAAGTCCAATTACTCTTCAACATCCCTACATGCTCTTTCTCCCTGTGC
TCCCACCCCCTATTTTTGTTATTATCAAAAAACTTCTCTTAATTTCTTTGTTTTTTAGCTTCTTTTAAGT
CACCTCTAACAATGAAATTGTGTAGATTCAAAAATAGAATTAATTCGTAATAAAAAGTCGAAAAAAATTG
TGCTCCCTCCCCCCATTAATAATAATTCTATCCCAAAATCTACACAATGTTCTGTGTACACTTCTTATGT
TTTTTACTTCTGATAAATTTTTTTGAAACATCATAGAAAAAACCGCACACAAAATACCTTATCATATGTT
ACGTTTCAGTTTATGACCGCAATTTTTATTTCTTCGCACGTCTGGGCCTCTCATGACGTCAAATCATGCT
CATCGTGAAAAAGTTTTGGAGTATTTTTGGAATTTTTCAATCAAGTGAAAGTTTATGAAATTAATTTTCC
TGCTTTTGCTTTTTGGGGTTTCCCCTATTGTTTGTCAAGATTTCGAGGACGGCGTTTTTCTTGCTAAAAT
CACAAGTATTGATGAGCACGATGCAAGAAAGATCGGAAGAAGGTTTGGGTTTGAGGCTCAGTGGAAGGTG
AGTAGAAGTTGATAATTTGAAAGTGGAGTAGTGTCTATGGGGTTTTTGCCTTAAATGACAGAATACATTC
CCAATATACCAAACATAACTGTTTCCTACTAGTCGGCCGTACGGGCCCTTTCGTCTCGCGCGTTTCGGTG
ATGACGGTGAAAACCTCTGACACATGCAGCTCCCGGAGACGGTCACAGCTTGTCTGTAAGCGGATGCCGG
GAGCAGACAAGCCCGTCAGGGCGCGTCAGCGGGTGTTGGCGGGTGTCGGGGCTGGCTTAACTATGCGGCA
TCAGAGCAGATTGTACTGAGAGTGCACCATATGCGGTGTGAAATACCGCACAGATGCGTAAGGAGAAAAT
ACCGCATCAGGCGGCCTTAAGGGCCTCGTGATACGCCTATTTTTATAGGTTAATGTCATGATAATAATGG
TTTCTTAGACGTCAGGTGGCACTTTTCGGGGAAATGTGCGCGGAACCCCTATTTGTTTATTTTTCTAAAT
ACATTCAAATATGTATCCGCTCATGAGACAATAACCCTGATAAATGCTTCAATAATATTGAAAAAGGAAG
AGTATGAGTATTCAACATTTCCGTGTCGCCCTTATTCCCTTTTTTGCGGCATTTTGCCTTCCTGTTTTTG
CTCACCCAGAAACGCTGGTGAAAGTAAAAGATGCTGAAGATCAGTTGGGTGCACGAGTGGGTTACATCGA
ACTGGATCTCAACAGCGGTAAGATCCTTGAGAGTTTTCGCCCCGAAGAACGTTTTCCAATGATGAGCACT
TTTAAAGTTCTGCTATGTGGCGCGGTATTATCCCGTATTGACGCCGGGCAAGAGCAACTCGGTCGCCGCA
TACACTATTCTCAGAATGACTTGGTTGAGTACTCACCAGTCACAGAAAAGCATCTTACGGATGGCATGAC
AGTAAGAGAATTATGCAGTGCTGCCATAACCATGAGTGATAACACTGCGGCCAACTTACTTCTGACAACG
ATCGGAGGACCGAAGGAGCTAACCGCTTTTTTGCACAACATGGGGGATCATGTAACTCGCCTTGATCGTT
GGGAACCGGAGCTGAATGAAGCCATACCAAACGACGAGCGTGACACCACGATGCCTGTAGCAATGGCAAC
AACGTTGCGCAAACTATTAACTGGCGAACTACTTACTCTAGCTTCCCGGCAACAATTAATAGACTGGATG
GAGGCGGATAAAGTTGCAGGACCACTTCTGCGCTCGGCCCTTCCGGCTGGCTGGTTTATTGCTGATAAAT
CTGGAGCCGGTGAGCGTGGGTCTCGCGGTATCATTGCAGCACTGGGGCCAGATGGTAAGCCCTCCCGTAT
CGTAGTTATCTACACGACGGGGAGTCAGGCAACTATGGATGAACGAAATAGACAGATCGCTGAGATAGGT
GCCTCACTGATTAAGCATTGGTAACTGTCAGACCAAGTTTACTCATATATACTTTAGATTGATTTAAAAC
TTCATTTTTAATTTAAAAGGATCTAGGTGAAGATCCTTTTTGATAATCTCATGACCAAAATCCCTTAACG
TGAGTTTTCGTTCCACTGAGCGTCAGACCCCGTAGAAAAGATCAAAGGATCTTCTTGAGATCCTTTTTTT
CTGCGCGTAATCTGCTGCTTGCAAACAAAAAAACCACCGCTACCAGCGGTGGTTTGTTTGCCGGATCAAG
AGCTACCAACTCTTTTTCCGAAGGTAACTGGCTTCAGCAGAGCGCAGATACCAAATACTGTCCTTCTAGT
GTAGCCGTAGTTAGGCCACCACTTCAAGAACTCTGTAGCACCGCCTACATACCTCGCTCTGCTAATCCTG
TTACCAGTGGCTGCTGCCAGTGGCGATAAGTCGTGTCTTACCGGGTTGGACTCAAGACGATAGTTACCGG
ATAAGGCGCAGCGGTCGGGCTGAACGGGGGGTTCGTGCACACAGCCCAGCTTGGAGCGAACGACCTACAC
CGAACTGAGATACCTACAGCGTGAGCATTGAGAAAGCGCCACGCTTCCCGAAGGGAGAAAGGCGGACAGG
TATCCGGTAAGCGGCAGGGTCGGAACAGGAGAGCGCACGAGGGAGCTTCCAGGGGGAAACGCCTGGTATC
TTTATAGTCCTGTCGGGTTTCGCCACCTCTGACTTGAGCGTCGATTTTTGTGATGCTCGTCAGGGGGGCG
GAGCCTATGGAAAAACGCCAGCAACGCGGCCTTTTTACGGTTCCTGGCCTTTTGCTGGCCTTTTGCTCAC
ATGTTCTTTCCTGCGTTATCCCCTGATTCTGTGGATAACCGTATTACCGCCTTTGAGTGAGCTGATACCG
CTCGCCGCAGCCGAACGACCGAGCGCAGCGAGTCAGTGAGCGAGGAAGCGGAAGAGCGCCCAATACGCAA
ACCGCCTCTCCCCGCGCGTTGGCCGATTCATTAATGCAGCTGGCACGACAGGTTTCCCGACTGGAAAGCG
GGCAGTGAGCGCAACGCAATTAATGTGAGTTAGCTCACTCATTAGGCACCCCAGGCTTTACACTTTATGC
TTCCGGCTCGTATGTTGTGTGGAATTGTGAGCGGATAACAATTTCACACAGGAAACAGCTATGACCATGA
TTACGCCAAGCTGTAAGTTTAAACATGATCTTACTAACTAACTATTCTCATTTAAATTTTCAGAGCTTAA
AAATGGCTGAAATCACTCACAACGATGGATACGCTAACAACTTGGAAATGAAAT
