>Addgene plasmid #1631 | L4053 | addgene partial sequence | sequence record 16764 | 1631_m13reverse
TTACATGATCTTACTAACTAACTATTCTCATTTAAATTTTCAGAGCTTAAAAATGGCTGAAATCACTCAC
AACGATGGATACGCTAACAACTTGGAAATGAAATAAGCTTGCATGCCTGCAGGCCTTGGTCGACTCTAGA
GGATCCCCGGGGATTGGCCAAAGGACCCAAAGGTATGTTTCGAATGATACTAACATAACATAGAACATTT
TCAGGAGGACCCTTGCTTGGCTAGCAAAAATGCATAAGGTTTTGCTGGCACTGTTCTTTATCTTTCTGGC
ACCAGCATCCGCACTGGCAGTCTCCGAACCGGCCTGCAGGTCGATTTTTTGCAAATTACGAGCGTTGTAG
GGGGCGGAGCGATAGGTCCTATAGGTTTTGGTATATCATCATTCATTCATTCATTGGTACATTCATTTAC
CCACCTTCCTCTTTCTGAGCTTCTCTGGAGTTCTGTGCTTCCTTTTTCCCTTATCTTTATACTGTAATTT
TTAACTTTCAGGCATTGATTGGATCCCCGGGATTGGCCAAAGGACCCAAAGGTATGTTTCGAATGATACT
AACATAACATAGAACATTTTCAGGAGGACCCTTGCTTGGAGGGTACCGAGCTCAGAAAAAATGACTGCTC
CAAAGAAGAAGCGTAAGGTACCGGCAGAAAAAATGACTGCTCCAAAGAAGAAGCGTAAGGTACCGGCAGA
AAAAATGACTGCTCCAAAGAAGAAGCGTAAGGTACCGGCAGAAAAAATGACTGCTCCAAAGAAGAAGCGT
AAGGTACCGGTAGAAAAAATGAGTAAAGGAGAAGAACTTTTCACTGGAGTTGTCCCAATTCTTGTTGAAT
TAGATGGTGATGTTAATGGGCACAAATTTTCTGTCAGTGGAGAGGGTGAAGGTGATGCAACATACGGAAA
ACTTACCCTTAAATTTATTTGCACTACTGGAAAACTACCTGTTCCATGGGTAAGTTAAACATATATATAC
TAACTAACCCTGATTANTTTAAATTTTCAGCCAACACTGGTCACTACTTTCTGTTATGGGGTTCAANGCT
TCNCGAGANACCCANATCATATGAAACGGCATGACTTTTTCAAAAGNGCCAGGCCNAANGTNANGTACAG
GAAAAAATANNTTTTTCAAAATGACGGGAACTAACANANCNNNANNTTAAACGNTCGGACTACTAACCAA
CAATTTAANTTNCNGGGCTNANCNAGTTGAAGGGAANCCTGNTAANAATCCANTAAAGGNNTGATTTAAA
AANGNAAAATNNGGGANCNTTGGAAACNTTAACCNCCATGTTCCCNGGGGAANCCGGGANGAAAAAGGGG
GNTAAGGGGTTTAAANATTTCNANNNTTNCGATTTTTTAACCCCNAAAGGGGGNGNNGNNTTTNANAAAC
TTGGAACCCGTGGG
